Addgene plasmid #18617: T4 Lysozyme V149G WT*
Depositing lab: Brian Matthews. Depositing organization: University of Oregon.
Backbone
  Vector backbone: pHS1403
  Backbone size w/o insert (bp): 5000
  Vector type: Bacterial Expression
Growth in bacteria
  Bacterial resistance: Ampicillin, 100 μg/mL
  Growth temperature: 37°C
  Growth strain: DH5alpha
  Copy number: High Copy
Gene/Insert
  Gene/Insert name: T4 Lysozyme (alt name: JX19 TA)
  Species: Bacteriophage T4
  Insert size (bp): 600
  Mutation: V149G WT*
  GenBank ID: NP_049736
  Entrez Gene: e (a.k.a. T4p123)
  Cloning method: Restriction Enzyme; 5′ cloning site BamHI (not destroyed); 3′ cloning site HindIII (not destroyed)
  Sequencing primers: 5′ na; 3′ GGCGTATCACGAGGCCC
Terms and licenses: Academic/Nonprofit Terms; Industry Terms: Not Available to Industry
Depositor comments: The BamHI site is 27 bp from the ATG and the HindIII site is 115 bp from the stop.
How to cite: T4 Lysozyme V149G WT* was a gift from Brian Matthews (Addgene plasmid # 18617 ; http://n2t.net/addgene:18617 ; RRID:Addgene_18617)
