[The description below was written by a language model from this plasmid's Addgene catalogue record.]
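Description:
T4 Lysozyme V149G WT* is a bacterial expression plasmid built on the pHS1403 backbone (about 5 kb without the insert) that carries a mutant version of the bacteriophage T4 lysozyme gene (gene e). It is maintained in E. coli as a high-copy plasmid under ampicillin selection. The record does not state the origin of replication or the promoter that drives expression, and no feature table is provided, so the regulatory elements of the backbone cannot be described from the information given.

The insert is roughly 600 bp and was cloned by restriction digestion between a 5′ BamHI site and a 3′ HindIII site, both of which remain intact, so the lysozyme cassette can be excised or transferred. According to the depositor's notes, the BamHI site lies 27 bp from the start codon and the HindIII site 115 bp from the stop codon, meaning the fragment includes short flanking untranslated regions around the coding sequence. The encoded protein carries the substitution V149G, replacing valine 149 with glycine, in the "WT*" background. The record does not define WT*; in the T4 lysozyme literature the term generally denotes the cysteine-free pseudo-wild-type protein used as a reference background for mutants. No fusion tags or reporters are recorded.

The intended use is not stated explicitly, but a single point mutant of T4 lysozyme in a bacterial expression vector fits recombinant production of the variant protein in E. coli, for example to compare its stability, structure or folding with those of the parent enzyme.
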