>Addgene plasmid #18617 | T4 Lysozyme V149G WT* | addgene partial sequence | sequence record 24402 | 3primeUP
GCTANGAAAAAGCCCGCTCATTAGGCGGGCTCAGATCTGCTCATGTTTGACAGCTTATCATCGATAAGCT
TCGGCAATAAATTCTTGATATGTTTTCATATGTTTCCTTTAAATATTTTAATTAGTAATTGTCTATTCAA
GTAATTGTGAATATACTATCACAATTCCAAGAGAAAGTAAACAGCTTTATAGATTTTTATACGCGTCCCA
AGTGCCAGTTCTAAACGTTGTAATGCCTCGTTTTGCGCGATTAGGTGTTTGATTATACCATCTACTTTTA
GCTAAGTTAACTGCTGCTTCATCCCAGCGTTTTTGTTGAAGCATACGTAAAGAGTTAGTAAATCCTGCCA
CACCGGTTTCTCCCATTTGGAAAACCATATTAATCAATGCAGCGCGACGAACCGCATCAAGAGAATCATA
AACCGGTTTTAATTTAGCATTTCTCAGAATTCCGCGAACAGCAGCATCAACATCCTGATTAAAGAGTTTT
TCAGCCTCATCTTTTGTAATTACACCATTAGTATTACGCCCAATAGCTTTATCTAATTCAGATTTAGCAG
CATTAAGTGATGGACTTTTTGTAAGCAAATGACCGATGCCAATAGTGTAATAGCCTTCTGTGTCTTTATA
GATTTTAAGTCTAAGACCTTCATCTATACGTAACATTCAATATATTCATATACCTCCAAGCACGATGGAN
CNGNTTCCGGGTGAATGGTATCCGTCNNATNCCCCATANCNAGCNGAGCNANGGGAAGCNGGGGGCNANG
GGGGNNACTANNAATGGTGGCCCCGCCCNTC
